Addgene plasmid #144112: TFORF1791
Purpose: Lentiviral vector for overexpressing transcription factor ORFs with unique 24-bp barcodes. Barcodes facilitate identification of transcription factors in pooled screens.
Depositing lab: Feng Zhang. Depositing organization: Broad Institute. Publication: A transcription factor atlas of directed differentiation. Joung J, Ma S, Tay T, Geiger-Schuller KR, Kirchgatterer PC, Verdine VK, Guo B, Arias-Garcia MA, Allen WE, Singh A, Kuksenko O, Abudayyeh OO, Gootenberg JS, Fu Z, Macrae RK, Buenrostro JD, Regev A, Zhang F. Cell. 2023 Jan 5;186(1):209-229.e26. doi: 10.1016/j.cell.2022.11.026. PubMed 36608654.
Backbone
  Vector backbone: pLX_TRC317
  Backbone manufacturer: Broad Institute Genetic Perturbation Platform
  Backbone size w/o insert (bp): 8264
  Vector type: Mammalian Expression, Lentiviral
  Selectable markers: Puromycin
Growth in bacteria
  Bacterial resistance: Ampicillin, 100 μg/mL
  Growth temperature: 37°C
  Growth strain: NEB Stable
  Copy number: High Copy
Gene/Insert
  Gene/Insert name: FOXE3
  Species: H. sapiens (human)
  Insert size (bp): 1061
  Entrez Gene: FOXE3 (a.k.a. FKHL12, FREAC8)
  Promoter: EF1a
  Cloning method: Unknown
  Sequencing primers: 5′ GGGTGGAGACTGAAGTTAGGCCAG; 3′ CACATAGCGTAAAAGGAGCAACATAG
Terms and licenses: Academic/Nonprofit Terms; Industry Terms: Not Available to Industry
Depositor comments: NM_012186,ENST00000335071 . The transcription factor ORF portion of this plasmid was synthesized by Genewiz. Please test multiple small colonies in case of plasmid recombination. To make this collection available in a timely manner, a portion of this collection was not fully sequenced by Addgene. If an Addgene verified full plasmid sequence is not available, please contact us prior to placing an order to request the full sequence.
How to cite: TFORF1791 was a gift from Feng Zhang (Addgene plasmid # 144112 ; http://n2t.net/addgene:144112 ; RRID:Addgene_144112)
