[The description below was written by a language model from this plasmid's Addgene catalogue record and pLannotate feature annotations shown in this document.]
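Description:
TFORF1791 is a lentiviral mammalian expression plasmid built on the pLX_TRC317 backbone. It carries the human transcription factor FOXE3 as one member of a barcoded transcription factor ORF collection. It is propagated in E. coli as a high-copy plasmid through a ColE1/pUC-type origin with ampicillin selection (AmpR), and an f1 origin is also present. The depositor notes that the plasmid can recombine, which is a common concern with LTR-containing vectors.

The viral portion has a third-generation, self-inactivating layout. An RSV promoter drives a truncated HIV-1 5' LTR, followed by the Ψ packaging signal with a gag fragment, the RRE for Rev-dependent nuclear export of the genomic RNA, a cPPT/CTS element, and a ΔU3 3' LTR that silences LTR-driven transcription after integration.

Two expression units sit between the LTRs. An SV40 promoter drives puromycin N-acetyltransferase for selecting transduced cells. Downstream, the strong constitutive EF-1α promoter drives the FOXE3 ORF, which was produced by gene synthesis. A WPRE follows the ORF to enhance transcript stability and expression. FOXE3 is a forkhead-family factor that controls lens epithelial cell proliferation and differentiation.

According to the record, each ORF in the collection is paired with a unique 24-bp barcode. The barcode is not annotated as a separate feature, though the stated insert is about 100 bp longer than the annotated coding sequence. The short fragments annotated as U6 promoter, small t antigen, lacZα and lacI appear to be backbone remnants rather than functional parts.

The construct is intended for overexpressing FOXE3 by lentiviral transduction. In pooled screens, such as directed differentiation studies, the barcode allows the delivered factor to be identified.
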