Features (pLannotate 1.2.2; 31 found; start..end, strand, type, name):
      5..231     +  promoter       RSV promoter: Rous sarcoma virus enhancer/promoter
    232..412     +  LTR            5' LTR (truncated): truncated 5' long terminal repeat (LTR) from HIV-1
    459..584     +  misc_feature   HIV-1 Ψ: packaging signal of human immunodeficiency virus type 1
    568..931     +  CDS            HIV-1 gag (fragment): gag protein from human immunodeficiency virus 1; gag
   1077..1310    +  misc_feature   RRE: The Rev response element (RRE) of HIV-1 allows for Rev-dependent mRNA export from the nucleus to the cytoplasm.
   1687..1713    +  CDS            Rev (fragment): human immunodeficiency virus 1 (HIV-1) Rev protein; rev; enhances nuclear export of unspliced and incompletely spliced viral mRNAs
   1720..1743    +  promoter       SV40 promoter (fragment): SV40 early promoter
   1744..1815    +  promoter       SV40 promoter (fragment): SV40 enhancer and early promoter
   1839..1974    +  rep_origin     SV40 ori: SV40 origin of replication
   2020..2616    +  CDS            PuroR (fragment): puromycin N-acetyltransferase; pac from Streptomyces; confers resistance to puromycin
   2665..2782    +  misc_feature   cPPT/CTS: central polypurine tract and central termination sequence of HIV-1
   2847..2913    +  CDS            small t antigen (fragment): SV40 (simian virus 40) small t antigen
   2920..4098    +  promoter       EF-1α promoter: strong constitutive promoter for human elongation factor EF-1α
   4115..5071    +  CDS            FOXE3: FOXE3_HUMAN - Also known as FKHL12, FREAC8. Experimental evidence at protein level: Swiss-Prot protein existence level 1. Transcription factor that controls lens epithelial cell growth through regulation of proliferation, apoptosis and cell cycle (PubMed:22527307, PubMed:25504734). During lens development, controls the ratio of the lens fiber cells to the cells of the anterior lens epithelium by regulating the rate of proliferation and differentiation (By similarity). Controls lens vesicle closure and subsequent separation of the lens vesicle from ectoderm (By similarity). Controls the express
   5087..5140    +  promoter       U6 promoter (fragment): RNA polymerase III promoter for human U6 snRNA
   5182..5770    +  misc_feature   WPRE: woodchuck hepatitis virus posttranscriptional regulatory element
   5821..5840    +  misc_feature   cPPT/CTS (fragment): central polypurine tract and central termination sequence of HIV-1
   5842..6075    +  LTR            3' LTR (ΔU3): self-inactivating 3' long terminal repeat (LTR) from HIV-1
   6153..6274    +  polyA_signal   SV40 poly(A) signal: SV40 polyadenylation signal
   6314..6449    +  rep_origin     SV40 ori: SV40 origin of replication
   6470..6488    -  promoter       T7 promoter: promoter for bacteriophage T7 RNA polymerase
   6496..6651    +  CDS            lacZα (fragment): LacZα fragment of β-galactosidase; lacZ fragment
   6656..7084    +  rep_origin     f1 ori (sequence partly withheld): f1 bacteriophage origin of replication; arrow indicates direction of (+) strand synthesis
   7137..7241    +  promoter       AmpR promoter: bla
   7242..8102    +  CDS            AmpR: β-lactamase; bla; confers resistance to ampicillin, carbenicillin, and related antibiotics
   8273..8861    +  rep_origin     ori: high-copy-number ColE1/pMB1/pBR322/pUC origin of replication
   9044..9136    +  CDS            lacI (fragment): lac repressor; lacI; The lac repressor binds to the lac operator to inhibit transcription in E. coli. This inhibition can be relieved by adding lactose or isopropyl-β-D-thiogalactopyranoside (IPTG).
   9149..9170    +  protein_bind   CAP binding site: CAP binding activates transcription in the presence of cAMP. E. coli catabolite activator protein
   9185..9215    +  promoter       lac promoter: promoter for the E. coli lac operon
   9223..9239    +  protein_bind   lac operator: The lac repressor binds to the lac operator to inhibit transcription in E. coli. This inhibition can be relieved by adding lactose or isopropyl-β-D-thiogalactopyranoside (IPTG). lac repressor encoded by lacI
   9284..9302    +  promoter       T3 promoter: promoter for bacteriophage T3 RNA polymerase
>Addgene plasmid #144112 | TFORF1791 | addgene full sequence | sequence record 396189 | Addgene NGS Result
TTAATGTAGTCTTATGCAATACTCTTGTAGTCTTGCAACATGGTAACGATGAGTTAGCAACATGCCTTAC
AAGGAGAGAAAAAGCACCGTGCATGCCGATTGGTGGAAGTAAGGTGGTACGATCGTGCCTTATTAGGAAG
GCAACAGACGGGTCTGACATGGATTGGACGAACCACTGAATTGCCGCATTGCAGAGATATTGTATTTAAG
TGCCTAGCTCGATACATAAACGGGTCTCTCTGGTTAGACCAGATCTGAGCCTGGGAGCTCTCTGGCTAAC
TAGGGAACCCACTGCTTAAGCCTCAATAAAGCTTGCCTTGAGTGCTTCAAGTAGTGTGTGCCCGTCTGTT
GTGTGACTCTGGTAACTAGAGATCCCTCAGACCCTTTTAGTCAGTGTGGAAAATCTCTAGCAGTGGCGCC
CGAACAGGGACTTGAAAGCGAAAGGGAAACCAGAGGAGCTCTCTCGACGCAGGACTCGGCTTGCTGAAGC
GCGCACGGCAAGAGGCGAGGGGCGGCGACTGGTGAGTACGCCAAAAATTTTGACTAGCGGAGGCTAGAAG
GAGAGAGATGGGTGCGAGAGCGTCAGTATTAAGCGGGGGAGAATTAGATCGCGATGGGAAAAAATTCGGT
TAAGGCCAGGGGGAAAGAAAAAATATAAATTAAAACATATAGTATGGGCAAGCAGGGAGCTAGAACGATT
CGCAGTTAATCCTGGCCTGTTAGAAACATCAGAAGGCTGTAGACAAATACTGGGACAGCTACAACCATCC
CTTCAGACAGGATCAGAAGAACTTAGATCATTATATAATACAGTAGCAACCCTCTATTGTGTGCATCAAA
GGATAGAGATAAAAGACACCAAGGAAGCTTTAGACAAGATAGAGGAAGAGCAAAACAAAAGTAAGACCAC
CGCACAGCAAGCGGCCGCTGATCTTCAGACCTGGAGGAGGAGATATGAGGGACAATTGGAGAAGTGAATT
ATATAAATATAAAGTAGTAAAAATTGAACCATTAGGAGTAGCACCCACCAAGGCAAAGAGAAGAGTGGTG
CAGAGAGAAAAAAGAGCAGTGGGAATAGGAGCTTTGTTCCTTGGGTTCTTGGGAGCAGCAGGAAGCACTA
TGGGCGCAGCGTCAATGACGCTGACGGTACAGGCCAGACAATTATTGTCTGGTATAGTGCAGCAGCAGAA
CAATTTGCTGAGGGCTATTGAGGCGCAACAGCATCTGTTGCAACTCACAGTCTGGGGCATCAAGCAGCTC
CAGGCAAGAATCCTGGCTGTGGAAAGATACCTAAAGGATCAACAGCTCCTGGGGATTTGGGGTTGCTCTG
GAAAACTCATTTGCACCACTGCTGTGCCTTGGAATGCTAGTTGGAGTAATAAATCTCTGGAACAGATTTG
GAATCACACGACCTGGATGGAGTGGGACAGAGAAATTAACAATTACACAAGCTTAATACACTCCTTAATT
GAAGAATCGCAAAACCAGCAAGAAAAGAATGAACAAGAATTATTGGAATTAGATAAATGGGCAAGTTTGT
GGAATTGGTTTAACATAACAAATTGGCTGTGGTATATAAAATTATTCATAATGATAGTAGGAGGCTTGGT
AGGTTTAAGAATAGTTTTTGCTGTACTTTCTATAGTGAATAGAGTTAGGCAGGGATATTCACCATTATCG
TTTCAGACCCACCTCCCAACCCCGAGGGGACCCATGCATTGCATCTCAATTAGTCAGCAACCAGGTGTGG
AAAGTCCCCAGGCTCCCCAGCAGGCAGAAGTATGCAAAGCATGCGTCTCAATTAGTCAGCAACCATAGTC
CCGCCCCTAACTCCGCCCATCCCGCCCCTAACTCCGCCCAGTTCCGCCCATTCTCCGCCCCATGGCTGAC
TAATTTTTTTTATTTATGCAGAGGCCGAGGCCGCCTCGGCCTCTGAGCTATTCCAGAAGTAGTGAGGAGG
CTTTTTTGGAGGCCTAGGCTTTTGCAAAAAGCTTTCTAGAGGTACCACCGGAGCTTACCATGACCGAGTA
CAAGCCCACGGTGCGCCTCGCCACCCGCGACGACGTCCCCAGGGCCGTACGCACCCTCGCCGCCGCGTTC
GCCGACTACCCCGCCACGCGCCACACCGTCGATCCGGACCGCCACATCGAGCGGGTCACCGAGCTGCAAG
AACTCTTCCTCACGCGCGTCGGGCTCGACATCGGCAAGGTGTGGGTCGCGGACGACGGCGCCGCCGTGGC
GGTCTGGACCACGCCGGAGAGCGTCGAAGCGGGGGCGGTGTTCGCCGAGATCGGCCCGCGCATGGCCGAG
TTGAGCGGTTCCCGGCTGGCCGCGCAGCAACAGATGGAAGGCCTCCTGGCGCCGCACCGGCCCAAGGAGC
CCGCGTGGTTCCTGGCCACCGTCGGCGTCTCGCCCGACCACCAGGGCAAGGGTCTGGGCAGCGCCGTCGT
GCTCCCCGGAGTGGAGGCGGCCGAGCGCGCCGGGGTGCCCGCCTTCCTGGAGACCTCCGCGCCCCGCAAC
CTCCCCTTCTACGAGCGGCTCGGCTTCACCGTCACCGCCGACGTCGAGGTGCCCGAAGGACCGCGCACCT
GGTGCATGACCCGCAAGCCCGGTGCCAGTTAACGAATTCTAGATCTTGAGACAAATGGCAGTATTCATCC
ACAATTTTAAAAGAAAAGGGGGGATTGGGGGGTACAGTGCAGGGGAAAGAATAGTAGACATAATAGCAAC
AGACATACAAACTAAAGAATTACAAAAACAAATTACAAAAATTCAAAATTTTCGGGTTTATTACAGGGAC
AGCAGAGATCCACTTTGGCGCCGGCTCGAGGCCTGCAGGTGCAAAGATGGATAAAGTTTTAAACAGAGAG
GAATCTTTGCAGCTAATGGACCTTCTAGGTCTTGAAAGGAGTGGGAATTGGCTCCGGTGCCCGTCAGTGG
GCAGAGCGCACATCGCCCACAGTCCCCGAGAAGTTGGGGGGAGGGGTCGGCAATTGAACCGGTGCCTAGA
GAAGGTGGCGCGGGGTAAACTGGGAAAGTGATGTCGTGTACTGGCTCCGCCTTTTTCCCGAGGGTGGGGG
AGAACCGTATATAAGTGCAGTAGTCGCCGTGAACGTTCTTTTTCGCAACGGGTTTGCCGCCAGAACACAG
GTAAGTGCCGTGTGTGGTTCCCGCGGGCCTGGCCTCTTTACGGGTTATGGCCCTTGCGTGCCTTGAATTA
CTTCCACCTGGCTGCAGTACGTGATTCTTGATCCCGAGCTTCGGGTTGGAAGTGGGTGGGAGAGTTCGAG
GCCTTGCGCTTAAGGAGCCCCTTCGCCTCGTGCTTGAGTTGAGGCCTGGCCTGGGCGCTGGGGCCGCCGC
GTGCGAATCTGGTGGCACCTTCGCGCCTGTCTCGCTGCTTTCGATAAGTCTCTAGCCATTTAAAATTTTT
GATGACCTGCTGCGACGCTTTTTTTCTGGCAAGATAGTCTTGTAAATGCGGGCCAAGATCTGCACACTGG
TATTTCGGTTTTTGGGGCCGCGGGCGGCGACGGGGCCCGTGCGTCCCAGCGCACATGTTCGGCGAGGCGG
GGCCTGCGAGCGCGGCCACCGAGAATCGGACGGGGGTAGTCTCAAGCTGGCCGGCCTGCTCTGGTGCCTG
GCCTCGCGCCGCCGTGTATCGCCCCGCCCTGGGCGGCAAGGCTGGCCCGGTCGGCACCAGTTGCGTGAGC
GGAAAGATGGCCGCTTCCCGGCCCTGCTGCAGGGAGCTCAAAATGGAGGACGCGGCGCTCGGGAGAGCGG
GCGGGTGAGTCACCCACACAAAGGAAAAGGGCCTTTCCGTCCTCAGCCGTCGCTTCATGTGACTCCACGG
AGTACCGGGCGCCGTCCAGGCACCTCGATTAGTTCTCGAGCTTTTGGAGTACGTCGTCTTTAGGTTGGGG
GGAGGGGTTTTATGCGATGGAGTTTCCCCACACTGAGTGGGTGGAGACTGAAGTTAGGCCAGCTTGGCAC
TTGATGTAATTCTCCTTGGAATTTGCCCTTTTTGAGTTTGGATCTTGGTTCATTCTCAAGCCTCAGACAG
TGGTTCAAAGTTTTTTTCTTCCATTTCAGGTGTCGTGAGGCTAGCACCGCCACCATGGCGGGGCGCAGCG
ACATGGATCCGCCCGCCGCGTTCTCTGGCTTCCCTGCCCTGCCAGCGGTCGCGCCGTCGGGGCCGCCGCC
GTCGCCGCTCGCAGGAGCCGAGCCAGGGCGGGAGCCAGAGGAGGCGGCGGCTGGCCGCGGAGAGGCGGCC
CCCACGCCCGCGCCCGGCCCGGGGCGGCGGCGGCGGCGGCCCCTGCAGCGCGGGAAGCCGCCCTACTCGT
ACATCGCGCTCATCGCCATGGCTCTGGCGCACGCCCCGGGCCGCCGCCTCACGCTGGCCGCCATCTACCG
CTTCATCACCGAACGCTTTGCCTTCTACCGCGACAGCCCGCGCAAGTGGCAGAACAGCATCCGCCACAAT
CTCACGCTCAACGACTGCTTCGTCAAGGTGCCCCGCGAGCCGGGCAACCCGGGCAAGGGCAACTACTGGA
CGCTGGACCCCGCGGCCGCAGACATGTTCGACAACGGCAGCTTCCTGCGGCGCCGCAAGCGCTTCAAGCG
CGCCGAGCTGCCCGCGCACGCGGCCGCGGCGCCAGGGCCGCCGCTCCCCTTCCCCTACGCGCCCTACGCG
CCCGCGCCCGGCCCCGCGCTGCTGGTGCCGCCGCCTTCTGCCGGACCGGGCCCCTCGCCGCCCGCGCGTC
TGTTCAGCGTCGACAGCCTGGTGAACCTGCAGCCGGAGCTAGCGGGGCTGGGCGCCCCCGAGCCGCCCTG
CTGCGCCGCGCCCGACGCCGCAGCCGCAGCCTTCCCGCCCTGCGCTGCCGCCGCCTCCCCGCCACTCTAC
TCGCAGGTCCCCGACCGCCTGGTACTGCCCGCGACGCGCCCCGGCCCCGGCCCGCTGCCCGCTGAGCCCC
TCCTGGCCTTGGCCGGGCCGGCAGCCGCTCTCGGCCCGCTCAGCCCTGGGGAGGCCTACCTGAGGCAGCC
GGGCTTCGCGTCGGGGCTGGAGCGCTACCTGTAGTAATGAACTAGTCCGTAACTTGAAAGTATTTCGATT
TCTTGGCTTTATATATCTTGTGGAAAGGACGAGGCGCGTGGCACTGATGACCCAAGACGCGTTAAGTCGA
CAATCAACCTCTGGATTACAAAATTTGTGAAAGATTGACTGGTATTCTTAACTATGTTGCTCCTTTTACG
CTATGTGGATACGCTGCTTTAATGCCTTTGTATCATGCTATTGCTTCCCGTATGGCTTTCATTTTCTCCT
CCTTGTATAAATCCTGGTTGCTGTCTCTTTATGAGGAGTTGTGGCCCGTTGTCAGGCAACGTGGCGTGGT
GTGCACTGTGTTTGCTGACGCAACCCCCACTGGTTGGGGCATTGCCACCACCTGTCAGCTCCTTTCCGGG
ACTTTCGCTTTCCCCCTCCCTATTGCCACGGCGGAACTCATCGCCGCCTGCCTTGCCCGCTGCTGGACAG
GGGCTCGGCTGTTGGGCACTGACAATTCCGTGGTGTTGTCGGGGAAATCATCGTCCTTTCCTTGGCTGCT
CGCCTGTGTTGCCACCTGGATTCTGCGCGGGACGTCCTTCTGCTACGTCCCTTCGGCCCTCAATCCAGCG
GACCTTCCTTCCCGCGGCCTGCTGCCGGCTCTGCGGCCTCTTCCGCGTCTTCGCCTTCGCCCTCAGACGA
GTCGGATCTCCCTTTGGGCCGCCTCCCCGCGTCGACTTTAAGACCAATGACTTACAAGGCAGCTGTAGAT
CTTAGCCACTTTTTAAAAGAAAAGGGGGGACTGGAAGGGCTAATTCACTCCCAACGAAGACAAGATCTGC
TTTTTGCTTGTACTGGGTCTCTCTGGTTAGACCAGATCTGAGCCTGGGAGCTCTCTGGCTAACTAGGGAA
CCCACTGCTTAAGCCTCAATAAAGCTTGCCTTGAGTGCTTCAAGTAGTGTGTGCCCGTCTGTTGTGTGAC
TCTGGTAACTAGAGATCCCTCAGACCCTTTTAGTCAGTGTGGAAAATCTCTAGCAGTACGTATAGTAGTT
CATGTCATCTTATTATTCAGTATTTATAACTTGCAAAGAAATGAATATCAGAGAGTGAGAGGAACTTGTT
TATTGCAGCTTATAATGGTTACAAATAAAGCAATAGCATCACAAATTTCACAAATAAAGCATTTTTTTCA
CTGCATTCTAGTTGTGGTTTGTCCAAACTCATCAATGTATCTTATCATGTCTGGCTCTAGCTATCCCGCC
CCTAACTCCGCCCATCCCGCCCCTAACTCCGCCCAGTTCCGCCCATTCTCCGCCCCATGGCTGACTAATT
TTTTTTATTTATGCAGAGGCCGAGGCCGCCTCGGCCTCTGAGCTATTCCAGAAGTAGTGAGGAGGCTTTT
TTGGAGGCCTAGGGACGTACCCAATTCGCCCTATAGTGAGTCGTATTACGCGCGCTCACTGGCCGTCGTT
TTACAACGTCGTGACTGGGAAAACCCTGGCGTTACCCAACTTAATCGCCTTGCAGCACATCCCCCTTTCG
CCAGCTGGCGTAATAGCGAAGAGGCCCGCACCGATCGCCCTTCCCAACAGTTGCGCAGCCTGAATGGCGA
ATGGG
[124 nt withheld, positions 6656-6779]
C
[91 nt withheld, positions 6781-6871]
A
[49 nt withheld, positions 6873-6921]
CCTTTGACGTTGGAGTCCACGTTCTTT
[37 nt withheld, positions 6949-6985]
ACCCTATCTCGGTCTATTCTTTTGATTTATAAGGGATTTTGCCGATTTCGGCCTATTGGTTAAAAAATGA
GCTGATTTAACAAAAATTTAACGCGAATTTTAACAAAATATTAACGCTTACAATTTAGGTGGCACTTTTC
GGGGAAATGTGCGCGGAACCCCTATTTGTTTATTTTTCTAAATACATTCAAATATGTATCCGCTCATGAG
ACAATAACCCTGATAAATGCTTCAATAATATTGAAAAAGGAAGAGTATGAGTATTCAACATTTCCGTGTC
GCCCTTATTCCCTTTTTTGCGGCATTTTGCCTTCCTGTTTTTGCTCACCCAGAAACGCTGGTGAAAGTAA
AAGATGCTGAAGATCAGTTGGGTGCACGAGTGGGTTACATCGAACTGGATCTCAACAGCGGTAAGATCCT
TGAGAGTTTTCGCCCCGAAGAACGTTTTCCAATGATGAGCACTTTTAAAGTTCTGCTATGTGGCGCGGTA
TTATCCCGTATTGACGCCGGGCAAGAGCAACTCGGTCGCCGCATACACTATTCTCAGAATGACTTGGTTG
AGTACTCACCAGTCACAGAAAAGCATCTTACGGATGGCATGACAGTAAGAGAATTATGCAGTGCTGCCAT
AACCATGAGTGATAACACTGCGGCCAACTTACTTCTGACAACGATCGGAGGACCGAAGGAGCTAACCGCT
TTTTTGCACAACATGGGGGATCATGTAACTCGCCTTGATCGTTGGGAACCGGAGCTGAATGAAGCCATAC
CAAACGACGAGCGTGACACCACGATGCCTGTAGCAATGGCAACAACGTTGCGCAAACTATTAACTGGCGA
ACTACTTACTCTAGCTTCCCGGCAACAATTAATAGACTGGATGGAGGCGGATAAAGTTGCAGGACCACTT
CTGCGCTCGGCCCTTCCGGCTGGCTGGTTTATTGCTGATAAATCTGGAGCCGGTGAGCGTGGGTCTCGCG
GTATCATTGCAGCACTGGGGCCAGATGGTAAGCCCTCCCGTATCGTAGTTATCTACACGACGGGGAGTCA
GGCAACTATGGATGAACGAAATAGACAGATCGCTGAGATAGGTGCCTCACTGATTAAGCATTGGTAACTG
TCAGACCAAGTTTACTCATATATACTTTAGATTGATTTAAAACTTCATTTTTAATTTAAAAGGATCTAGG
TGAAGATCCTTTTTGATAATCTCATGACCAAAATCCCTTAACGTGAGTTTTCGTTCCACTGAGCGTCAGA
CCCCGTAGAAAAGATCAAAGGATCTTCTTGAGATCCTTTTTTTCTGCGCGTAATCTGCTGCTTGCAAACA
AAAAAACCACCGCTACCAGCGGTGGTTTGTTTGCCGGATCAAGAGCTACCAACTCTTTTTCCGAAGGTAA
CTGGCTTCAGCAGAGCGCAGATACCAAATACTGTTCTTCTAGTGTAGCCGTAGTTAGGCCACCACTTCAA
GAACTCTGTAGCACCGCCTACATACCTCGCTCTGCTAATCCTGTTACCAGTGGCTGCTGCCAGTGGCGAT
AAGTCGTGTCTTACCGGGTTGGACTCAAGACGATAGTTACCGGATAAGGCGCAGCGGTCGGGCTGAACGG
GGGGTTCGTGCACACAGCCCAGCTTGGAGCGAACGACCTACACCGAACTGAGATACCTACAGCGTGAGCT
ATGAGAAAGCGCCACGCTTCCCGAAGGGAGAAAGGCGGACAGGTATCCGGTAAGCGGCAGGGTCGGAACA
GGAGAGCGCACGAGGGAGCTTCCAGGGGGAAACGCCTGGTATCTTTATAGTCCTGTCGGGTTTCGCCACC
TCTGACTTGAGCGTCGATTTTTGTGATGCTCGTCAGGGGGGCGGAGCCTATGGAAAAACGCCAGCAACGC
GGCCTTTTTACGGTTCCTGGCCTTTTGCTGGCCTTTTGCTCACATGTTCTTTCCTGCGTTATCCCCTGAT
TCTGTGGATAACCGTATTACCGCCTTTGAGTGAGCTGATACCGCTCGCCGCAGCCGAACGACCGAGCGCA
GCGAGTCAGTGAGCGAGGAAGCGGAAGAGCGCCCAATACGCAAACCGCCTCTCCCCGCGCGTTGGCCGAT
TCATTAATGCAGCTGGCACGACAGGTTTCCCGACTGGAAAGCGGGCAGTGAGCGCAACGCAATTAATGTG
AGTTAGCTCACTCATTAGGCACCCCAGGCTTTACACTTTATGCTTCCGGCTCGTATGTTGTGTGGAATTG
TGAGCGGATAACAATTTCACACAGGAAACAGCTATGACCATGATTACGCCAAGCGCGCAATTAACCCTCA
CTAAAGGGAACAAAAGCTGGAGCTGCAAGC
