>Addgene plasmid #144112 | TFORF1791 | depositor partial sequence | sequence record 284460 | Insert
ACCGCCACCATGGCGGGGCGCAGCGACATGGATCCGCCCGCCGCGTTCTCTGGCTTCCCTGCCCTGCCAG
CGGTCGCGCCGTCGGGGCCGCCGCCGTCGCCGCTCGCAGGAGCCGAGCCAGGGCGGGAGCCAGAGGAGGC
GGCGGCTGGCCGCGGAGAGGCGGCCCCCACGCCCGCGCCCGGCCCGGGGCGGCGGCGGCGGCGGCCCCTG
CAGCGCGGGAAGCCGCCCTACTCGTACATCGCGCTCATCGCCATGGCTCTGGCGCACGCCCCGGGCCGCC
GCCTCACGCTGGCCGCCATCTACCGCTTCATCACCGAACGCTTTGCCTTCTACCGCGACAGCCCGCGCAA
GTGGCAGAACAGCATCCGCCACAATCTCACGCTCAACGACTGCTTCGTCAAGGTGCCCCGCGAGCCGGGC
AACCCGGGCAAGGGCAACTACTGGACGCTGGACCCCGCGGCCGCAGACATGTTCGACAACGGCAGCTTCC
TGCGGCGCCGCAAGCGCTTCAAGCGCGCCGAGCTGCCCGCGCACGCGGCCGCGGCGCCAGGGCCGCCGCT
CCCCTTCCCCTACGCGCCCTACGCGCCCGCGCCCGGCCCCGCGCTGCTGGTGCCGCCGCCTTCTGCCGGA
CCGGGCCCCTCGCCGCCCGCGCGTCTGTTCAGCGTCGACAGCCTGGTGAACCTGCAGCCGGAGCTAGCGG
GGCTGGGCGCCCCCGAGCCGCCCTGCTGCGCCGCGCCCGACGCCGCAGCCGCAGCCTTCCCGCCCTGCGC
TGCCGCCGCCTCCCCGCCACTCTACTCGCAGGTCCCCGACCGCCTGGTACTGCCCGCGACGCGCCCCGGC
CCCGGCCCGCTGCCCGCTGAGCCCCTCCTGGCCTTGGCCGGGCCGGCAGCCGCTCTCGGCCCGCTCAGCC
CTGGGGAGGCCTACCTGAGGCAGCCGGGCTTCGCGTCGGGGCTGGAGCGCTACCTGTAGTAATGAACTAG
TCCGTAACTTGAAAGTATTTCGATTTCTTGGCTTTATATATCTTGTGGAAAGGACGAGGCGCGTGGCACT
GATGACCCAAG
