>Addgene plasmid #144112 | TFORF1791 | depositor partial sequence | sequence record 284461 | Barcode
GGCGCGTGGCACTGATGACCCAAG
